>Addgene plasmid #54889 | mApple-Desmoglein2-C-18 | depositor partial sequence | sequence record 85279 | insert sequence
TCCGCTAGCGCTACCGTTCGCCACCATGGTGAGCAAGGGCGAGGAGAATAACATGGCCATCATCAAGGAG
TTCATGCGCTTCAAGGTGCACATGGAGGGCTCCGTGAACGGCCACGAGTTCGAGATCGAGGGCGAGGGCG
AGGGCCGCCCCTACGAGGCCTTTCAGACCGCTAAGCTGAAGGTGACCAAGGGTGGCCCCCTGCCCTTCGC
CTGGGACATCCTGTCCCCTCAGTTCATGTACGGCTCCAAGGTCTACATTAAGCACCCAGCCGACATCCCC
GACTACTTCAAGCTGTCCTTCCCCGAGGGCTTCAGGTGGGAGCGCGTGATGAACTTCGAGGACGGCGGCA
TTATTCACGTTAACCAGGACTCCTCCCTGCAGGACGGCGTGTTCATCTACAAGGTGAAGCTGCGCGGCAC
CAACTTCCCCTCCGACGGCCCCGTAATGCAGAAGAAGACCATGGGCTGGGAGGCCTCCGAGGAGCGGATG
TACCCCGAGGACGGCGCCCTGAAGAGCGAGATCAAGAAGAGGCTGAAGCTGAAGGACGGCGGCCACTACG
CCGCCGAGGTCAAGACCACCTACAAGGCCAAGAAGCCCGTGCAGCTGCCCGGCGCCTACATCGTCGACAT
CAAGTTGGACATCGTGTCCCACAACGAGGACTACACCATCGTGGAACAGTACGAACGCGCCGAGGGCCGC
CACTCCACCGGCGGCATGGACGAGCTGTACAAGTCCGGAAGTGGAGCTGGGAGCGGGGCAAGCGGAAGCG
GAAGTGGCTCCGGTGGGGCGCGGAGCCCGGGACGCGCGTACGCCCTGCTGCTTCTCCTGATCTGCTTTAA
CGTTGGAAGTGGACTTCACTTACAGGTCTTAAGCACAAGAAATGAAAATAAGCTGCTTCCTAAACATCCT
CATTTAGTGCGGCAAAAGCGCGCCTGGATCACCGCCCCCGTGGCTCTTCGGGAGGGAGAGGATCTGTCCA
AGAAGAATCCAATTGCCAAGATACATTCTGATCTTGCAGAAGAAAGAGGACTCAAAATTACTTACAAATA
CACTGGAAAAGGGATTACAGAGCCACCTTTTGGTATATTTGTCTTTAACAAAGATACTGGAGAACTGAAT
GTTACCAGCATTCTTGATCGAGAAGAAACACCATTTTTTCTGCTAACAGGTTACGCTTTGGATGCAAGAG
GAAACAATGTAGAGAAACCCTTAGAGCTACGCATTAAGGTTCTTGATATCAATGACAACGAACCAGTGTT
CACACAGGATGTCTTTGTTGGGTCTGTTGAAGAGTTGAGTGCAGCACATACTCTTGTGATGAAAATCAAT
GCAACAGATGCAGATGAGCCCAATACCCTGAACTCGAAAATTTCCTATAGAATCGTATCTCTGGAGCCTG
CTTATCCTCCAGTGTTCTACCTAAATAAAGATACAGGAGAGATTTATACAACCAGTGTTACCTTGGACAG
AGAGGAACACAGCAGCTACACTTTGACAGTAGAAGCAAGAGATGGCAATGGAGAAGTTACAGACAAACCT
GTAAAACAAGCTCAAGTTCAGATTCGTATTTTGGATGTCAATGACAATATACCTGTAGTAGAAAATAAAG
TGCTTGAAGGGATGGTTGAAGAAAATCAAGTCAACGTAGAAGTTACGCGCATAAAAGTGTTCGATGCAGA
TGAAATAGGTTCTGATAATTGGCTGGCAAATTTTACATTTGCATCAGGAAATGAAGGAGGTTATTTCCAC
ATAGAAACAGATGCTCAAACTAACGAAGGAATTGTGACCCTTATTAAGGAAGTAGATTATGAAGAAATGA
AGAATCTTGACTTCAGTGTTATTGTCGCTAATAAAGCAGCTTTTCACAAGTCGATTAGGAGTAAATACAA
GCCTACACCCATTCCCATCAAGGTCAAAGTGAAAAATGTGAAAGAAGGCATTCATTTTAAAAGCAGCGTC
ATCTCAATTTATGTTAGCGAGAGCATGGATAGATCAAGCAAAGGCCAAATAATTGGAAATTTTCAAGCAT
TTGATGAGGACACTGGACTACCAGCCCATGCAAGATATGTAAAATTAGAAGATAGAGATAATTGGATCTC
TGTGGATTCTGTCACATCTGAAATTAAACTTGCAAAACTTCCTGATTTTGAATCTAGATATGTTCAAAAT
GGCACATACACTGTAAAGATTGTGGCCATATCAGAAGATTATCCTAGAAAAACCATCACTGGCACAGTCC
TTATCAATGTTGAAGACATCAACGACAACTGTCCCACACTGATAGAGCCTGTGCAGACAATCTGTCACGA
TGCAGAGTATGTGAATGTTACTGCAGAGGACCTGGATGGACACCCAAACAGTGGCCCTTTCAGTTTCTCC
GTCATTGACAAACCACCTGGCATGGCAGAAAAATGGAAAATAGCACGCCAAGAAAGTACCAGTGTGCTGC
TGCAACAAAGTGAGAAAAAGCTAGGGAGAAGTGAAATTCAGTTCCTGATTTCAGACAATCAGGGTTTTAG
TTGTCCTGAAAAGCAGGTCCTTACACTCACAGTTTGTGAGTGTCTGCATGGCAGCGGCTGCAGGGAAGCA
CAGCATGACTCCTATGTGGGCCTGGGACCCGCAGCAATTGCGCTCATGATTTTGGCCTTTCTGCTCCTGC
TATTGGTGCCACTTTTACTGCTGATGTGCCATTGCGGAAAGGGCGCCAAAGGCTTTACCCCCATACCTGG
CACCATAGAGATGCTGCATCCTTGGAATAATGAAGGAGCACCACCTGAAGACAAGGTGGTGCCATCATTT
CTGCCAGTGGATCAAGGGGGCAGTCTAGTAGGAAGAAATGGAGTAGGAGGTATGGCCAAGGAAGCCACGA
TGAAAGGAAGTAGCTCTGCTTCCATTGTCAAAGGGCAACATGAGATGTCCGAGATGGATGGAAGGTGGGA
AGAACACAGAAGCCTGCTTTCTGGTAGAGCTACCCAGTTTACAGGGGCCACAGGCGCTATCATGACCACT
GAAACCACGAAGACCGCAAGGGCCACAGGGGCTTCCAGAGACATGGCCGGAGCTCAGGCAGCTGCTGTTG
CACTGAACGAAGAGTTCTTAAGAAATTATTTCACTGATAAAGCGGCCTCTTACACTGAGGAAGATGAAAA
TCACACAGCCAAAGATTGCCTTCTGGTTTATTCTCAGGAAGAAACTGAATCGCTGAATGCTTCTATTGGT
TGTTGCAGTTTTATTGAAGGAGAGCTAGATGACCGCTTCTTAGATGATTTGGGACTTAAATTCAAGACAC
TAGCTGAAGTTTGCCTGGGTCAAAAAATAGATATAAATAAGGAAATTGAGCAGAGACAAAAACCTGCCAC
AGAAACAAGTATGAACACAGCTTCACATTCACTCTGTGAGCAAACTATGGTTAATTCAGAGAATACCTAC
TCCTCTGGCAGTAGCTTCCCAGTTCCAAAATCTTTGCAAGAAGCCAATGCAGAGAAAGTAACTCAGGAAA
TAGTCACTGAAAGGTCTGTGTCTTCTAGGCAGGCGCAAAAGGTAGCTACACCTCTTCCTGACCCAATGGC
TTCTAGAAATGTGATAGCAACAGAAACTTCCTATGTCACAGGGTCCACTATGCCACCAACCACTGTGATC
CTGGGTCCTAGCCAGCCACAGAGCCTTATTGTGACAGAGAGGGTGTATGCTCCAGCTTCTACCTTGGTAG
ATCAGCCTTATGCTAATGAAGGTACAGTTGTGGTCACTGAAAGAGTAATACAGCCTCATGGGGGTGGATC
GAATCCTCTGGAAGGCACTCAGCATCTTCAAGATGTACCTTACGTCATGGTGAGGGAAAGAGAGAGCTTC
CTTGCCCCCAGCTCAGGTGTGCAGCCTACTCTGGCCATGCCTAATATAGCAGTAGGACAGAATGTGACAG
TGACAGAAAGAGTTCTAGCACCTGCTTCCACTCTGCAATCCAGTTACCAGATTCCCACTGAAAATTCTAT
GACGGCTAGGAACACCACGGTGTCTGGAGCTGGAGTCCCTGGCCCTCTGCCAGATTTTGGTTTAGAGGAA
TCTGGTCATTCTAATTCTACCATAACCACATCTTCCACCAGAGTTACCAAGCATAGCACTGTACAGCATT
CTTACTCCTAAGGATCCACCGGATCTAGATAACTGATCATAATCA
