>Addgene plasmid #54889 | mApple-Desmoglein2-C-18 | addgene partial sequence | sequence record 97131 | mCherry-F 5'-ccccgtaatgcagaagaaga-3'
TACCCCGAGGACGGCGCCCTGAAGAGCGAGATCAAGAAGAGGCTGAAGCTGAAGGACGGCGGCCACTACG
CCGCCGAGGTCAAGACCACCTACAAGGCCAAGAAGCCCGTGCAGCTGCCCGGCGCCTACATCGTCGACAT
CAAGTTGGACATCGTGTCCCACAACGAGGACTACACCATCGTGGAACAGTACGAACGCGCCGAGGGCCGC
CACTCCACCGGCGGCATGGACGAGCTGTACAAGTCCGGAAGTGGAGCTGGGAGCGGGGCAAGCGGAAGCG
GAAGTGGCTCCGGTGGGGCGCGGAGCCCGGGACGCGCGTACGCCCTGCTGCTTCTCCTGATCTGCTTTAA
CGTTGGAAGTGGACTTCACTTACAGGTCTTAAGCACAAGAAATGAAAATAAGCTGCTTCCTAAACATCCT
CATTTAGTGCGGCAAAAGCGCGCCTGGATCACCGCCCCCGTGGCTCTTCGGGAGGGAGAGGATCTGTCCA
AGAAGAATCCAATTGCCAAGATACATTCTGATCTTGCAGAAGAAAGAGGACTCAAAATTACTTACAAATA
CACTGGAAAAGGGATTACAGAGCCACCTTTTGGTATATTTGTCTTTAACAAAGATACTGGAGAACTGAAT
GTTACCAGCATTCTTGATCGAGAAGAAACACCATTTTTTCTGCTAACAGGTTACGCTTTGGATGCAAGAG
GAAACAATGTAGAGAAACCCTTAGAGCTACGCATTAAGGTTCTTGATATCAATGACAACGAACCAGTGTT
CACACAGGATGTCTTTGTTGGGTCTGTTGAAGAGTTGAGTGCAGCACATACTCTTGTGATGAA
