[The description below was written by a language model from this plasmid's Addgene catalogue record.]
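Description:
mApple-Desmoglein2-C-18 is a mammalian expression plasmid built on the mApple-C1 backbone (about 4.75 kb without the insert), designed to label desmosomes in living or fixed cells with a red-orange fluorescent fusion protein. It is maintained in bacteria as a high-copy plasmid under kanamycin selection. It also carries a neomycin resistance marker, so transfected mammalian cells can be selected with G418, for example to establish stable lines. No feature table is supplied, so the origins of replication and the exact arrangement of the resistance cassette are not documented here. The listed 3′ sequencing primer does imply that an SV40 polyadenylation signal lies downstream of the insert.

The payload is human desmoglein 2 (DSG2, corresponding to reference transcript NM_001943), a desmosomal cadherin that contributes to the adhesive core of desmosomes. Expression is driven by the CMV promoter, which gives strong constitutive transcription in most mammalian cell types. The record lists mApple as an N-terminal tag supplied by the backbone, which places the fluorescent protein upstream of the desmoglein 2 coding sequence, as in a C1-type vector. The "18" in the name probably refers to the length of the linker between the two parts, but the record does not say so, and the cloning method is listed as unknown. mApple is a monomeric red fluorescent protein, recorded here with excitation at 568 nm and emission at 592 nm. The stated purpose is localization to desmosomes, so the construct is typically used as a fluorescence microscopy marker for visualizing these cell–cell junctions, alone or alongside spectrally distinct fluorescent markers.
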