Addgene plasmid #54889: mApple-Desmoglein2-C-18
Purpose: Localization: Desmosomes, Excitation: 568, Emission: 592
Depositing lab: Michael Davidson. Depositing organization: Florida State University, Tallahassee.
Backbone
  Vector backbone: mApple-C1
  Backbone size w/o insert (bp): 4750
  Vector type: Mammalian Expression
  Selectable markers: Neomycin (select with G418)
Growth in bacteria
  Bacterial resistance: Kanamycin, 50 μg/mL
  Growth temperature: 37°C
  Growth strain: DH5alpha
  Copy number: High Copy
Gene/Insert
  Gene/Insert name: Desmoglein2 (alt name: NM_001943)
  Species: H. sapiens (human)
  Entrez Gene: DSG2 (a.k.a. CDHF5, HDGC)
  Promoter: CMV
  Tag / fusion protein: mApple (N terminal on backbone)
  Cloning method: Unknown
  Sequencing primers: 5′ CMV-F; 3′ SV40pA-R
Terms and licenses: Academic/Nonprofit Terms; Industry Terms: Not Available to Industry
Depositor comments: . Excitation = 568; Emission = 592
How to cite: mApple-Desmoglein2-C-18 was a gift from Michael Davidson (Addgene plasmid # 54889 ; http://n2t.net/addgene:54889 ; RRID:Addgene_54889)
